Addgene plasmid #103597: LSB-hsa-miR-514a-3p
Purpose: Used to sense miRNA activity using fluorescence based tools. hsa-miR-514a-3p target in 3' UTR of of mKate. miRNA activity can be measured by the repression of mKate2 relative to EBFP2 fluorescent proteins . Plasmid is inherently unstable; please see Depositor Comments
Depositing lab: Ron Weiss. Depositing organization: Massachusetts Institute of Technology. Publication: A mixed antagonistic/synergistic miRNA repression model enables accurate predictions of multi-input miRNA sensor activity. Gam JJ, Babb J, Weiss R. Nat Commun. 2018 Jun 22;9(1):2430. doi: 10.1038/s41467-018-04575-0. PubMed 29934631.
Backbone
  Vector backbone: Low Sensor Backbone (LSB)
  Vector type: Mammalian Expression, Synthetic Biology
Growth in bacteria
  Bacterial resistance: Ampicillin and Kanamycin, 100 & 50 μg/mL
  Growth temperature: 30°C
  Growth strain: NEB Stable
  Copy number: High Copy
Gene/Insert
  Gene/Insert name: hsa-miR-514a-3p target
  Species: H. sapiens (human)
  Promoter: EF-1a
  Cloning method: Gibson Cloning
Terms and licenses: Academic/Nonprofit Terms; Industry Terms: Not Available to Industry
Depositor comments: Please note that this plasmid is inherently unstable due to a repeating poly A element. We recommend performing a diagnostic digest on multiple colonies upon receipt. The depositors would like to note the presence of several discrepancies between the depositor sequence and physical plasmid sequence. In particular, the sequences upstream and downstream of the puromycin coding region have 10 bp insertions which do not affect the ability to perform puromycin selection. The sequences for those regions within the physical plasmids are as follows: Upstream of Puro: GAATTCGACCGCCTGTCTCAAGGTGCCACC; Downstream of Puro: GCTTTGAGACTACGCGTGAATTCACTCCTC. Please contact if you are interested in this plasmid prior to placing an order.
How to cite: LSB-hsa-miR-514a-3p was a gift from Ron Weiss (Addgene plasmid # 103597 ; http://n2t.net/addgene:103597 ; RRID:Addgene_103597)
