[The description below was written by a language model from this plasmid's Addgene catalogue record and pLannotate feature annotations shown in this document.]
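Description:
LSB-hsa-miR-514a-3p is a mammalian expression plasmid built on the Low Sensor Backbone (LSB) and designed as a two-colour fluorescent sensor of microRNA activity. It replicates in E. coli from a high-copy ColE1/pUC-type origin and carries both a β-lactamase gene and an aph(3')-Ia kanamycin resistance gene, consistent with the recorded dual ampicillin and kanamycin selection. Remnants of a lac promoter/operator region are also annotated in the backbone.

The payload consists of two parallel transcription units, each driven by the human EF-1α core promoter with its intron A and terminated by a rabbit β-globin polyadenylation signal. One unit encodes the red fluorescent protein mKate2 and the other the blue fluorescent protein EBFP2. Both coding sequences are flanked by Gateway attB4, attB1 and attB2 sites, which reflect the modular assembly of promoter and gene parts. According to the record, a target site for human miR-514a-3p lies in the 3' UTR of the mKate2 transcript; it is not annotated as a separate feature, but there is an unannotated gap between mKate2 and its poly(A) region. When the miRNA is active in transfected cells, mKate2 output is repressed while EBFP2 remains an unregulated internal reference, so the mKate2-to-EBFP2 ratio reports miRNA activity normalised for plasmid dose. A puromycin N-acetyltransferase gene with its own β-globin poly(A) signal allows selection in mammalian cells, although no promoter for it is annotated.

The depositors note that the repeated poly(A) elements make the plasmid inherently unstable. They also report small insertions flanking the puromycin coding region in the physical plasmid relative to the deposited sequence, which are said not to affect puromycin selection.
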