Features (pLannotate 1.2.2; 28 found; start..end, strand, type, name):
     87..675     -  rep_origin     ori: high-copy-number ColE1/pMB1/pBR322/pUC origin of replication
    846..1706    -  CDS            AmpR: β-lactamase; bla; confers resistance to ampicillin, carbenicillin, and related antibiotics
   1707..1778    -  promoter       AmpR promoter: bla
   1857..2456    +  CDS            PuroR: puromycin N-acetyltransferase; pac from Streptomyces alboniger; confers resistance to puromycin
   2461..2541    +  CDS            HBB (fragment): HBB_PONPY - Experimental evidence at transcript level: Swiss-Prot protein existence level 2. Involved in oxygen transport from the lung to the various peripheral tissues. From Pongo pygmaeus (Bornean orangutan).
   2612..2667    +  polyA_signal   β-globin poly(A) signal: rabbit β-globin polyadenylation signal (Gil and Proudfoot, 1987)
   3646..3666    +  protein_bind   attB4: mutant version of attB; core recombination site for the Gateway® BP reaction BP Clonase™
   3734..3945    +  promoter       EF-1α core promoter: core promoter for human elongation factor EF-1α
   3946..4884    +  intron         EF-1α intron A: intron upstream of the start codon of human EF-1α
   4911..4931    +  protein_bind   attB1: mutant version of attB; core recombination site for the Gateway® BP reaction BP Clonase™
   4951..5646    +  CDS            mKate2: mKate2 is a basic (constitutively fluorescent) red fluorescent protein published in 2009, derived from Entacmaea quadricolor. It is reported to be a rapidly-maturing monomer with moderate acid sensitivity.
   5666..5690    -  protein_bind   attB2: mutant version of attB; recombination site for the Gateway® BP reaction BP Clonase™
   5830..5904    +  CDS            HBB (fragment): HBB_PONPY - Experimental evidence at transcript level: Swiss-Prot protein existence level 2. Involved in oxygen transport from the lung to the various peripheral tissues. From Pongo pygmaeus (Bornean orangutan).
   5975..6030    +  polyA_signal   β-globin poly(A) signal: rabbit β-globin polyadenylation signal (Gil and Proudfoot, 1987)
   6414..6439    +  misc_feature   SA: splice acceptor site
   7111..7131    +  protein_bind   attB4: mutant version of attB; core recombination site for the Gateway® BP reaction BP Clonase™
   7199..7410    +  promoter       EF-1α core promoter: core promoter for human elongation factor EF-1α
   7411..8349    +  intron         EF-1α intron A: intron upstream of the start codon of human EF-1α
   8376..8396    +  protein_bind   attB1: mutant version of attB; core recombination site for the Gateway® BP reaction BP Clonase™
   8407..9123    +  CDS            EBFP2: EBFP2 is a basic (constitutively fluorescent) blue fluorescent protein published in 2007, derived from Aequorea victoria. It is reported to be a rapidly-maturing monomer with moderate acid sensitivity.
   9131..9155    -  protein_bind   attB2: mutant version of attB; recombination site for the Gateway® BP reaction BP Clonase™
   9159..9239    +  CDS            HBB (fragment): HBB_PONPY - Experimental evidence at transcript level: Swiss-Prot protein existence level 2. Involved in oxygen transport from the lung to the various peripheral tissues. From Pongo pygmaeus (Bornean orangutan).
   9310..9365    +  polyA_signal   β-globin poly(A) signal: rabbit β-globin polyadenylation signal (Gil and Proudfoot, 1987)
   9748..9770    -  protein_bind   lac operator (fragment): The lac repressor binds to the lac operator to inhibit transcription in E. coli. This inhibition can be relieved by adding lactose or isopropyl-β-D-thiogalactopyranoside (IPTG). lac repressor encoded by lacI
   9774..9804    -  promoter       lac promoter: promoter for the E. coli lac operon
   9819..9840    -  protein_bind   CAP binding site: CAP binding activates transcription in the presence of cAMP. E. coli catabolite activator protein
   9853..9892    -  CDS            lacI (fragment): lac repressor; lacI; The lac repressor binds to the lac operator to inhibit transcription in E. coli. This inhibition can be relieved by adding lactose or isopropyl-β-D-thiogalactopyranoside (IPTG).
  10065..10874   +  CDS            KanR: aminoglycoside phosphotransferase; aph(3')-Ia; confers resistance to kanamycin in bacteria or G418 (Geneticin®) in eukaryotes
>Addgene plasmid #103597 | LSB-hsa-miR-514a-3p | depositor full sequence | sequence record 196242 | Full Sequence
AATTGAGGGGATAACGCAGGAAAGAACATGTGAGCAAAAGGCCAGCAAAAGGCCAGGAACCGTAAAAAGG
CCGCGTTGCTGGCGTTTTTCCATAGGCTCCGCCCCCCTGACGAGCATCACAAAAATCGACGCTCAAGTCA
GAGGTGGCGAAACCCGACAGGACTATAAAGATACCAGGCGTTTCCCCCTGGAAGCTCCCTCGTGCGCTCT
CCTGTTCCGACCCTGCCGCTTACCGGATACCTGTCCGCCTTTCTCCCTTCGGGAAGCGTGGCGCTTTCTC
ATAGCTCACGCTGTAGGTATCTCAGTTCGGTGTAGGTCGTTCGCTCCAAGCTGGGCTGTGTGCACGAACC
CCCCGTTCAGCCCGACCGCTGCGCCTTATCCGGTAACTATCGTCTTGAGTCCAACCCGGTAAGACACGAC
TTATCGCCACTGGCAGCAGCCACTGGTAACAGGATTAGCAGAGCGAGGTATGTAGGCGGTGCTACAGAGT
TCTTGAAGTGGTGGCCTAACTACGGCTACACTAGAAGAACAGTATTTGGTATCTGCGCTCTGCTGAAGCC
AGTTACCTTCGGAAAAAGAGTTGGTAGCTCTTGATCCGGCAAACAAACCACCGCTGGTAGCGGTGGTTTT
TTTGTTTGCAAGCAGCAGATTACGCGCAGAAAAAAAGGATCTCAAGAAGATCCTTTGATCTTTTCTACGG
GGTCTGACGCTCAGTGGAACGAAAACTCACGTTAAGGGATTTTGGTCATGAGATTATCAAAAAGGATCTT
CACCTAGATCCTTTTAAATTAAAAATGAAGTTTTAAATCAATCTAAAGTATATATGAGTAAACTTGGTCT
GACAGTTACCAATGCTTAATCAGTGAGGCACCTATCTCAGCGATCTGTCTATTTCGTTCATCCATAGTTG
CCTGACTCCCCGTCGTGTAGATAACTACGATACGGGAGGGCTTACCATCTGGCCCCAGTGCTGCAATGAT
ACCGCGAGAACCACGCTCACCGGCTCCAGATTTATCAGCAATAAACCAGCCAGCCGGAAGGGCCGAGCGC
AGAAGTGGTCCTGCAACTTTATCCGCCTCCATCCAGTCTATTAATTGTTGCCGGGAAGCTAGAGTAAGTA
GTTCGCCAGTTAATAGTTTGCGCAACGTTGTTGCCATTGCTACAGGCATCGTGGTGTCACGCTCGTCGTT
TGGTATGGCTTCATTCAGCTCCGGTTCCCAACGATCAAGGCGAGTTACATGATCCCCCATGTTGTGCAAA
AAAGCGGTTAGCTCCTTCGGTCCTCCGATCGTTGTCAGAAGTAAGTTGGCCGCAGTGTTATCACTCATGG
TTATGGCAGCACTGCATAATTCTCTTACTGTCATGCCATCCGTAAGATGCTTTTCTGTGACTGGTGAGTA
CTCAACCAAGTCATTCTGAGAATAGTGTATGCGGCGACCGAGTTGCTCTTGCCCGGCGTCAATACGGGAT
AATACCGCGCCACATAGCAGAACTTTAAAAGTGCTCATCATTGGAAAACGTTCTTCGGGGCGAAAACTCT
CAAGGATCTTACCGCTGTTGAGATCCAGTTCGATGTAACCCACTCGTGCACCCAACTGATCTTCAGCATC
TTTTACTTTCACCAGCGTTTCTGGGTGAGCAAAAACAGGAAGGCAAAATGCCGCAAAAAAGGGAATAAGG
GCGACACGGAAATGTTGAATACTCATACTCTTCCTTTTTCAATATTATTGAAGCATTTATCAGGGTTATT
GTCTCATGAGCGGATACATATTTGAATGTAGCTCCGAATTTCTCGAGGGCTTGTCGACGACGGCGGTCTC
CGTCGTCAGGATCATGAATTCGACCCGCCTGCCACCATGACCGAGTACAAGCCCACGGTGCGCCTCGCCA
CCCGCGACGACGTCCCCCGGGCCGTACGCACCCTCGCCGCCGCGTTCGCCGACTACCCCGCCACGCGCCA
CACCGTCGACCCGGACCGCCACATCGAGCGGGTCACCGAGCTGCAAGAACTCTTCCTCACGCGCGTCGGG
CTCGACATCGGCAAGGTGTGGGTCGCGGACGACGGCGCCGCGGTGGCGGTCTGGACCACGCCGGAGAGCG
TCGAAGCGGGGGCGGTGTTCGCCGAGATCGGCCCGCGCATGGCCGAGTTGAGCGGTTCCCGGCTGGCCGC
GCAGCAACAGATGGAAGGCCTCCTGGCGCCGCACCGGCCCAAGGAGCCCGCGTGGTTCCTGGCCACCGTC
GGCGTCTCGCCCGACCACCAGGGCAAGGGTCTGGGCAGCGCCGTCGTGCTCCCCGGAGTGGAGGCGGCCG
AGCGCGCCGGGGTGCCCGCCTTCCTGGAGACATCCGCGCCCCGCAACCTCCCCTTCTACGAGCGGCTCGG
CTTCACCGTCACCGCCGACGTCGAGGTGCCCGAAGGACCGCGCACCTGGTGCATGACCCGCAAGCCCGGT
GCCTGATACGCGTGAATTCACTCCTCAGGTGCAGGCTGCCTATCAGAAGGTGGTGGCTGGTGTGGCCAAT
GCCCTGGCTCACAAATACCACTGAGATCTTTTTCCCTCTGCCAAAAATTATGGGGACATCATGAAGCCCC
TTGAGCATCTGACTTCTGGCTAATAAAGGAAATTTATTTTCATTGCAATAGTGTGTTGGAATTTTTTGTG
TCTCTCACTCGGAAGGACATATGGGAGGGCAAATCATTTAAAACATCAGAATGAGTATTTGGTTTAGAGT
TTGGCAACATATGCCCATATGCTGGCTGCCATGAACAAAGGTTGGCTATAAAGAGGTCATCAGTATATGA
AACAGCCCCCTGCTGTCCATTCCTTATTCCATAGAAAAGCCTTGACTTGAGGTTAGATTTTTTTTATATT
TTGTTTTGTGTTATTTTTTTCTTTAACATCCCTAAAATTTTCCTTACATGTTTTACTAGCCAGATTTTTC
CTCCTCTCCTGACTACTCCCAGTCATAGCTGTCCCTCTTCTCTTATGGAGATCCCTCGACCTGCAGCCCA
AGCTTGAATTCTCTAGAATTACCCTGTTATCCCTATGCTTGGTTTACCGAGCTCTTATTGGTTTTCAAAC
TTCATTGACTGTGCCCAACGCGCCTGGGAGCTCACGGGGACAGCCCCCCCCCAAAGCCCCCAGGGATGTA
ATTACGTCCCTCCCCCGCTAGGGGGCAGCAGCGAGCCGCCCGGGGCTCCGCTCCGGTCCGGCGCTCCCCC
CGCATCCCCGAGCCGGCAGCGTGCGGGGACAGCCCGGGCACGGGGAAGGTGGCACGGGATCGCTTTCCTC
TGAACGCTTCTCGCTGCTCTTTGAGCCTGCAGACACCTGGGGGGATACGGGGAAAAAGCTAGGCTGAAAG
ACCGGTTCTTAGAATGACACGCGCCTGGGAGCTCACGGGGACAGCCCCCCCCCAAAGCCCCCAGGGATGT
AATTACGTCCCTCCCCCGCTAGGGGGCAGCAGCGAGCCGCCCGGGGCTCCGCTCCGGTCCGGCGCTCCCC
CCGCATCCCCGAGCCGGCAGCGTGCGGGGACAGCCCGGGCACGGGGAAGGTGGCACGGGATCGCTTTCCT
CTGAACGCTTCTCGCTGCTCTTTGAGCCTGCAGACACCTGGGGGGATACGGGGAAAAAGCTAACTTCTGA
GACGACAACTTTGTATAGAAAAGTTGGCTCCGAATTCGCCCTTGACAGCAGAGATCCAGTTTGGTTAATT
AATTGGCTCCGGTGCCCGTCAGTGGGCAGAGCGCACATCGCCCACAGTCCCCGAGAAGTTGTGGGGAGGG
GTCGGCAATTGAACCGGTGCCTAGAGAAGGTGGCGCGGGGTAAACTGGGAAAGTGATGTCGTGTACTGGC
TCCGCCTTTTTCCCGAGGGTGGGGGAGAACCGTATATAAGTGCAGTAGTCGCCGTGAACGTTCTTTTTCG
CAACGGGTTTGCCGCCAGAACACAGGTAAGTGCCGTGTGTGGTTCCCGCGGGCCTGGCCTCTTTACGGGT
TATGGCCCTTGCGTGCCTTGAATTACTTCCACCTGGCTGCAGTACGTGATTCTTGATCCCGAGCTTCGGG
TTGGAAGTGGGTGGGAGAGTTCGAGGCCTTGCGCTTAAGGAGCCCCTTCGCCTCGTGCTTGAGTTGAGGC
CTGGCCTGGGCGCTGGGGCCGCCGCGTGCGAATCTGGTGGCACCTTCGCGCCTGTCTCGCTGCTTTCGAT
AAGTCTCTAGCCATTTAAAATTTTTGATGACCTGCTGCGACGCTTTTTTTCTGGCAAGATAGTCTTGTAA
ATGCGGGCCAAGATCTGCACACTGGTATTTCGGTTTTTGGGGCCGCGGGCGGCGACGGGGCCCGTGCGTC
CCAGCGCACATGTTCGGCGAGGCGGGGCCTGCGAGCGCGGCCACCGAGAATCGGACGGGGGTAGTCTCAA
GCTGGCCGGCCTGCTCTGGTGCCTGGCCTCGCGCCGCCGTGTATCGCCCCGCCCTGGGCGGCAAGGCTGG
CCCGGTCGGCACCAGTTGCGTGAGCGGAAAGATGGCCGCTTCCCGGCCCTGCTGCAGGGAGCTCAAAATG
GAGGACGCGGCGCTCGGGAGAGCGGGCGGGTGAGTCACCCACACAAAGGAAAAGGGCCTTTCCGTCCTCA
GCCGTCGCTTCATGTGACTCCACGGAGTACCGGGCGCCGTCCAGGCACCTCGATTAGTTCTCGAGCTTTT
GGAGTACGTCGTCTTTAGGTTGGGGGGAGGGGTTTTATGCGATGGAGTTTCCCCACACTGAGTGGGTGGA
GACTGAAGTTAGGCCAGCTTGGCACTTGATGTAATTCTCCTTGGAATTTGCCCTTTTTGAGTTTGGATCT
TGGTTCATTCTCAAGCCTCAGACAGTGGTTCAAAGTTTTTTTCTTCCATTTCAGGTGTCGTGAGAAGGGC
GAATTCGACCCAAGTTTGTACAAAAAAGCAGGCTGGATCCAGGTGCCACCATGGTGAGCGAGCTGATTAA
GGAGAACATGCACATGAAGCTGTACATGGAGGGCACCGTGAACAACCACCACTTCAAGTGCACATCCGAG
GGCGAAGGCAAGCCCTACGAGGGCACCCAGACCATGAGAATCAAGGCGGTCGAGGGCGGCCCTCTCCCCT
TCGCCTTCGACATCCTGGCTACCAGCTTCATGTACGGCAGCAAAACCTTCATCAACCACACCCAGGGCAT
CCCCGACTTCTTTAAGCAGTCCTTCCCCGAGGGCTTCACATGGGAGAGAGTCACCACATACGAAGATGGG
GGCGTGCTGACCGCTACCCAGGACACCAGCCTCCAGGACGGCTGCCTCATCTACAACGTCAAGATCAGAG
GGGTGAACTTCCCATCCAACGGCCCTGTGATGCAGAAGAAAACACTCGGCTGGGAGGCCTCCACCGAGAC
ACTGTACCCCGCTGACGGCGGCCTGGAAGGCAGAGCCGACATGGCCCTGAAGCTCGTGGGCGGGGGCCAC
CTGATCTGCAACCTTAAGACCACATACAGATCCAAGAAACCCGCTAAGAACCTCAAGATGCCCGGCGTCT
ACTATGTGGACAGGAGACTGGAAAGAATCAAGGAGGCCGACAAAGAGACATACGTCGAGCAGCACGAGGT
GGCTGTGGCCAGATACTGCGACCTCCCTAGCAAACTGGGGCACAAACTTAATTGAGAATTCTACCACCCA
GCTTTCTTGTACAAAGTGGTACGTCTCAAGACCAGAGGTCTCTGCTTGCACGTTATCTACTCACAGAAGT
GTCAATTCTACTCACAGAAGTGTCAATTCTACTCACAGAAGTGTCAATTCTACTCACAGAAGTGTCAATC
AACCAGAAGAGACCTGTGCTTCACTCCTCAGGTGCAGGCTGCCTATCAGAAGGTGGTGGCTGGTGTGGCC
AATGCCCTGGCTCACAAATACCACTGAGATCTTTTTCCCTCTGCCAAAAATTATGGGGACATCATGAAGC
CCCTTGAGCATCTGACTTCTGGCTAATAAAGGAAATTTATTTTCATTGCAATAGTGTGTTGGAATTTTTT
GTGTCTCTCACTCGGAAGGACATATGGGAGGGCAAATCATTTAAAACATCAGAATGAGTATTTGGTTTAG
AGTTTGGCAACATATGCCCATATGCTGGCTGCCATGAACAAAGGTTGGCTATAAAGAGGTCATCAGTATA
TGAAACAGCCCCCTGCTGTCCATTCCTTATTCCATAGAAAAGCCTTGACTTGAGGTTAGATTTTTTTTAT
ATTTTGTTTTGTGTTATTTTTTTCTTTAACATCCCTAAAATTTTCCTTACATGTTTTACTAGCCAGATTT
TTCCTCCTCTCCTGACTACTCCCAGTCATAGCTGTCCCTCTTCTCTTATGGAGATCCCGAGCGGTGCGTT
TTTATGCTTGTAGTATTGTATAATGTTTTTAAGATCCAAGCTTCTGACCTCTTCTCTTCCTCCCACAGGG
CCTCGAGACAATTGCATCGATGGTACCAGTGAAAGTCTGCAATGAATTCGAGTTGGCGCGCCTGTCATTC
TAAATCTCTCTTTCAGCCTAAAGCTTTTTCCCCGTATCCCCCCAGGTGTCTGCAGGCTCAAAGAGCAGCG
AGAAGCGTTCAGAGGAAAGCGATCCCGTGCCACCTTCCCCGTGCCCGGGCTGTCCCCGCACGCTGCCGGC
TCGGGGATGCGGGGGGAGCGCCGGACCGGAGCGGAGCCCCGGGCGGCTCGCTGCTGCCCCCTAGCGGGGG
AGGGACGTAATTACATCCCTGGGGGCTTTGGGAGGGGGCTGTCCCCGTGAGCTCCCAGGCGCGCCTGTCA
TTCTAAATCTCTCTTTCAGCCTAAAGCTTTTTCCCCGTATCCCCCCAGGTGTCTGCAGGCTCAAAGAGCA
GCGAGAAGCGTTCAGAGGAAAGCGATCCCGTGCCACCTTCCCCGTGCCCGGGCTGTCCCCGCACGCTGCC
GGCTCGGGGATGCGGGGGGAGCGCCGGACCGGAGCGGAGCCCCGGGCGGCTCGCTGCTGCCCCCTAGCGG
GGGAGGGACGTAATTACATCCCTGGGGGCTTTGGGGGGGGGCTGTCCCCGTGAGCTCCCAGGCGCGCCAA
CTCGGTACCGTATCGATGTCGACGTTAACGCTAGTGATATCAACTTTGTATAGAAAAGTTGGCTCCGAAT
TCGCCCTTGACAGCAGAGATCCAGTTTGGTTAATTAATTGGCTCCGGTGCCCGTCAGTGGGCAGAGCGCA
CATCGCCCACAGTCCCCGAGAAGTTGTGGGGAGGGGTCGGCAATTGAACCGGTGCCTAGAGAAGGTGGCG
CGGGGTAAACTGGGAAAGTGATGTCGTGTACTGGCTCCGCCTTTTTCCCGAGGGTGGGGGAGAACCGTAT
ATAAGTGCAGTAGTCGCCGTGAACGTTCTTTTTCGCAACGGGTTTGCCGCCAGAACACAGGTAAGTGCCG
TGTGTGGTTCCCGCGGGCCTGGCCTCTTTACGGGTTATGGCCCTTGCGTGCCTTGAATTACTTCCACCTG
GCTGCAGTACGTGATTCTTGATCCCGAGCTTCGGGTTGGAAGTGGGTGGGAGAGTTCGAGGCCTTGCGCT
TAAGGAGCCCCTTCGCCTCGTGCTTGAGTTGAGGCCTGGCCTGGGCGCTGGGGCCGCCGCGTGCGAATCT
GGTGGCACCTTCGCGCCTGTCTCGCTGCTTTCGATAAGTCTCTAGCCATTTAAAATTTTTGATGACCTGC
TGCGACGCTTTTTTTCTGGCAAGATAGTCTTGTAAATGCGGGCCAAGATCTGCACACTGGTATTTCGGTT
TTTGGGGCCGCGGGCGGCGACGGGGCCCGTGCGTCCCAGCGCACATGTTCGGCGAGGCGGGGCCTGCGAG
CGCGGCCACCGAGAATCGGACGGGGGTAGTCTCAAGCTGGCCGGCCTGCTCTGGTGCCTGGCCTCGCGCC
GCCGTGTATCGCCCCGCCCTGGGCGGCAAGGCTGGCCCGGTCGGCACCAGTTGCGTGAGCGGAAAGATGG
CCGCTTCCCGGCCCTGCTGCAGGGAGCTCAAAATGGAGGACGCGGCGCTCGGGAGAGCGGGCGGGTGAGT
CACCCACACAAAGGAAAAGGGCCTTTCCGTCCTCAGCCGTCGCTTCATGTGACTCCACGGAGTACCGGGC
GCCGTCCAGGCACCTCGATTAGTTCTCGAGCTTTTGGAGTACGTCGTCTTTAGGTTGGGGGGAGGGGTTT
TATGCGATGGAGTTTCCCCACACTGAGTGGGTGGAGACTGAAGTTAGGCCAGCTTGGCACTTGATGTAAT
TCTCCTTGGAATTTGCCCTTTTTGAGTTTGGATCTTGGTTCATTCTCAAGCCTCAGACAGTGGTTCAAAG
TTTTTTTCTTCCATTTCAGGTGTCGTGAGAAGGGCGAATTCGACCCAAGTTTGTACAAAAAAGCAGGCTC
GCCACCATGGTGAGCAAGGGCGAGGAGCTGTTCACCGGGGTGGTGCCCATCCTGGTCGAGCTGGACGGCG
ACGTAAACGGCCACAAGTTCAGCGTGAGGGGCGAGGGCGAGGGCGATGCCACCAACGGCAAGCTGACCCT
GAAGTTCATCTGCACCACCGGCAAGCTGCCCGTGCCCTGGCCCACCCTCGTGACCACCCTGAGCCACGGC
GTGCAGTGCTTCGCCCGCTACCCCGACCACATGAAGCAGCACGACTTCTTCAAGTCCGCCATGCCCGAAG
GCTACGTCCAGGAGCGCACCATCTTCTTCAAGGACGACGGCACCTACAAGACCCGCGCCGAGGTGAAGTT
CGAGGGCGACACCCTAGTGAACCGCATCGAGCTGAAGGGCGTCGACTTCAAGGAGGACGGCAACATCCTG
GGGCACAAGCTGGAGTACAACTTCAACAGCCACAACATCTATATCATGGCCGTCAAGCAGAAGAACGGCA
TCAAGGTGAACTTCAAGATCCGCCACAACGTGGAGGACGGCAGCGTGCAGCTCGCCGACCACTACCAGCA
GAACACCCCCATCGGCGACGGCCCCGTGCTGCTGCCCGACAGCCACTACCTGAGCACCCAGTCCGTGCTG
AGCAAAGACCCCAACGAGAAGCGCGATCACATGGTCCTGCTGGAGTTCCGCACCGCCGCCGGGATCACTC
TCGGCATGGACGAGCTGTACAAGTAATACCACCCAGCTTTCTTGTACAAAGTGGTACGCGTGAATTCACT
CCTCAGGTGCAGGCTGCCTATCAGAAGGTGGTGGCTGGTGTGGCCAATGCCCTGGCTCACAAATACCACT
GAGATCTTTTTCCCTCTGCCAAAAATTATGGGGACATCATGAAGCCCCTTGAGCATCTGACTTCTGGCTA
ATAAAGGAAATTTATTTTCATTGCAATAGTGTGTTGGAATTTTTTGTGTCTCTCACTCGGAAGGACATAT
GGGAGGGCAAATCATTTAAAACATCAGAATGAGTATTTGGTTTAGAGTTTGGCAACATATGCCCATATGC
TGGCTGCCATGAACAAAGGTTGGCTATAAAGAGGTCATCAGTATATGAAACAGCCCCCTGCTGTCCATTC
CTTATTCCATAGAAAAGCCTTGACTTGAGGTTAGATTTTTTTTATATTTTGTTTTGTGTTATTTTTTTCT
TTAACATCCCTAAAATTTTCCTTACATGTTTTACTAGCCAGATTTTTCCTCCTCTCCTGACTACTCCCAG
TCATAGCTGTCCCTCTTCTCTTATGGAGATCCCTCGACCTGCAGCCCAAGCTTGGCGTAATCATGGTCAT
AGCTGTTTCCTGTGTGAAATTGTTATCCGCTCACAATTCCACACAACATACGAGCCGGAAGCATAAAGTG
TAAAGCCTGGGGTGCCTAATGAGTGAGCTAACTCACATTAATTGCGTTGCGCTCACTGCCCGCTTTCCAG
TCGGGAAACCTGTCGTGCCAGCGGATCGACAGTACTAAGCTTGGTCTAATACCCAATCTCTCGTCTTATC
CAGATGTTTTATACGCCTCTGGCCCGTGTCTCAAAATCTCTGATGTTACATTGCACAAGATAAAATAATA
TCATCATGAACAATAAAACTGTCTGCTTACATAAACAGTAATACAAGGGGTGTTATGAGCCATATTCAAC
GGGAAACGTCGAGGCCGCGATTAAATTCCAACATGGATGCTGATTTATATGGGTATAAATGGGCTCGCGA
TAATGTCGGGCAATCAGGTGCGACAATCTATCGCTTGTATGGGAAGCCCGATGCGCCAGAGTTGTTTCTG
AAACATGGCAAAGGTAGCGTTGCCAATGATGTTACAGATGAGATGGTCAGACTAAACTGGCTGACGGAAT
TTATGCCTCTTCCGACCATCAAGCATTTTATCCGTACTCCTGATGATGCATGGTTACTCACCACTGCGAT
CCCCGGAAAAACAGCATTCCAGGTATTAGAAGAATATCCTGATTCAGGTGAAAATATTGTTGATGCGCTG
GCAGTGTTCCTGCGCCGGTTGCATTCGATTCCTGTTTGTAATTGTCCTTTTAACAGCGATCGCGTATTTC
GTCTCGCTCAGGCGCAATCACGAATGAATAACGGTTTGGTTGATGCGAGTGATTTTGATGACGAGCGTAA
TGGCTGGCCTGTTGAACAAGTCTGGAAAGAAATGCATAAACTTTTGCCATTCTCACCGGATTCAGTCGTC
ACTCATGGTGATTTCTCACTTGATAACCTTATTTTTGACGAGGGGAAATTAATAGGTTGTATTGATGTTG
GACGAGTCGGAATCGCAGACCGATACCAGGATCTTGCCATCCTATGGAACTGCCTCGGTGAGTTTTCTCC
TTCATTACAGAAACGGCTTTTTCAAAAATATGGTATTGATAATCCTGATATGAATAAATTGCAGTTTCAT
TTGATGCTCGATGAGTTTTTCTAATCAGAATTGGTTAATTGGTTGTAACACTGGCAGAGCATTACGCTGA
CTTGACGGGACGGCGCAAGCTCATGACCAAAATCCCTTAACGTGAGTTACGCGTCGTTCCACTGAGCGTC
AGAGGTATCACTAGTATTACAGAGGTAAGTTATAACAGTCGCCTAACCC
