>Addgene plasmid #103597 | LSB-hsa-miR-514a-3p | depositor partial sequence | sequence record 196243 | hsa-miR-514a-3p target
TCTACTCACAGAAGTGTCAAT
